Addgene plasmid #8385: p142
Depositing lab: Jeffrey Green. Depositing organization: National Cancer Institute (NCI). Publication: A single vector containing modified cre recombinase and LOX recombination sequences for inducible tissue-specific amplification of gene expression. Kaczmarczyk SJ, Green JE. Nucleic Acids Res 2001 Jun 15;29(12):E56-6. 10.1093/nar/29.12.e56 PubMed 11410679.
Backbone
  Vector backbone: pEGFP-C1
  Backbone size w/o insert (bp): 4700
  Vector type: Mammalian Expression, Cre/Lox
  Selectable markers: Neomycin (select with G418)
Growth in bacteria
  Bacterial resistance: Kanamycin, 50 μg/mL
  Growth temperature: 37°C
  Growth strain: DH5alpha
  Copy number: High Copy
Gene/Insert
  Gene/Insert name: LOX I/LOX II
  Species: P1 bacteriophage
  Insert size (bp): 36
  Tag / fusion protein: EGFP (N terminal on backbone)
  Cloning method: Restriction Enzyme; 5′ cloning site MluI (destroyed during cloning); 3′ cloning site DraIII (not destroyed)
  Sequencing primers: 5′ na
Terms and licenses: Academic/Nonprofit Terms; Industry Terms: Not Available to Industry
Depositor comments: EGFP flanked by LOX sites. Derived from plasmid p138.
How to cite: p142 was a gift from Jeffrey Green (Addgene plasmid # 8385 ; http://n2t.net/addgene:8385 ; RRID:Addgene_8385)
