[The description below was written by a language model from this plasmid's Addgene catalogue record.]
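Description:
p142 is a mammalian expression and Cre/lox plasmid built on the pEGFP-C1 backbone (about 4.7 kb without insert). It is propagated in E. coli as a high-copy plasmid under kanamycin selection, and it carries a neomycin resistance marker that allows G418 selection of transfected mammalian cells. In pEGFP-C1-type vectors a single resistance cassette usually provides both functions. No feature table accompanies this record, so the origin of replication and the exact layout of the elements cannot be confirmed here.

The recorded insert is a pair of lox recombination sequences, LOX I and LOX II, derived from bacteriophage P1 and listed at 36 bp. They were introduced by restriction cloning between an MluI site, which was destroyed, and a DraIII site, which was retained. According to the depositor, the result is an EGFP coding sequence flanked by lox sites, and the plasmid was derived from an earlier construct called p138. EGFP is listed as an N-terminal tag supplied by the backbone, but no fusion partner is recorded, so EGFP appears to act as a stand-alone fluorescent reporter. The record does not name the promoter driving EGFP, although the parental pEGFP-C1 normally uses a CMV promoter. It also does not give the orientation of the lox sites or say whether they are wild-type or variant sequences.

Lox sites are the targets of Cre recombinase, so a lox-flanked EGFP can be excised or rearranged when Cre is present, giving a fluorescence readout of recombination. The associated publication describes a single-vector system that combines a modified Cre with lox sequences for inducible, tissue-specific amplification of gene expression. p142 was presumably a reporter or intermediate in developing that system, though the record does not state its exact role.
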