>Addgene plasmid #8385 | p142 | addgene partial sequence | sequence record 17896 | EGFP-C 5'-CATGGTCCTGCTGGAGTTCGTG-3'
GGACTCAGATCCACCGGATCTAGATAACTGATCATAATCAGCCATACCACATTTGTAGAGGTTTTACTTG
CTTTAAAAACCTCCCACACCTCCCCCTGAACCTGAAACATAAAATGAATGCAATTGTTGTTGTTAACTTG
TTTATTGCAGCTTATAATGGTTACAAATAAAGCAATAGCATCACAAATTTCACAAATAAAGCATTTTTTT
CACTGCATTCTAGTTGTGGTTTGTCCAAACTCATCAATGTATCTTAACGCGTATAACTTCGTATAGCATA
CATTATACGAAGTTATCGGTACCACTACGTGAACCATCACCCT
[91 nt withheld, positions 324-414]
G
[124 nt withheld, positions 416-539]
CAGGTGGCACTTTTCGGGGAAATGTGCGCGGAACCCCTATTTGTTTATTTTTCTAAATACATTCAAATAT
GTATCCGCTCATGAGACAATAACCCTGATAAATGCTTCAATAATATTGAAAAAGGAAGAGTCCTGAGGCG
GAAAGAACCAGCTGTGGAATGTGTGTCAGTTAGGGTGTGGAAAGTCCCCAGGCTCCCCAGCAGGCAGAAG
TATGCAAAGCATGCATCTCAATTAGTCAGCAACCAGGTGTGGAAAGTCCCCAGGCTCCCCAGCAGGCAGA
AGTATGCAAAGCATGCATCTCAATTAGTCAGCAACCATAGTCCCGCCCCTAACTCCGGCCCATCCCGCCC
CTAACTCCGCCCAGTTCCGCCATTCTCCGCCCCATGGCTG
